>Addgene plasmid #45318 | pCN-EGD2-GFP | depositor full sequence | sequence record 63415 | pCN-EGD2-GFP sequence 6043 bps
TCGCGCGTTTCGGTGATGACGGTGAAAACCTCTGACACATGCAGCTCCCGGAGACGGTCACAGCTTGTCT
GTAAGCGGATGCCGGGAGCAGACAAGCCCGTCAGGGCGCGTCAGCGGGTGTTGGCGGGTGTCGGGGCTGG
CTTAACTATGCGGCATCAGAGCAGATTGTACTGAGAGTGCACCATACCATAGCTTCAAAATGTTTCTACT
CCTTTTTTACTCTTCCAGATTTTCTCGGACTCCGCGCATCGCCGTACCACTTCAAAACACCCAAGCACAG
CATACTAAATTTCCCCTCTTTCTTCCTCTAGGGTGTCGTTAATTACCCGTACTAAAGGTTTGGAAAAGAA
AAAAGAGACCGCCTCGTTTCTTTTTCTTCGTCGAAAAAGGCAATAAAAATTTTTATCACGTTTCTTTTTC
TTGAAAATTTTTTTTTGATTTTTTTCTCTTTCGATGACCTCCCATTGATATTTAAGTTAATAAACGGTCT
TCAATTTCTCAAGTTTCAGTTTCATTTTTCTTGTTCTATTACAACTTTTTTTACTTCTTGCTCATTAGAA
AGAAAGCATAGCAATCTAATCTAAGTTTTGGATCTAAAATGGGCACCACTCTTGACGACACGGCTTACCG
ATACCGCACCAGTGTCCCGGGGGACGCCGAGGCCATCGAGGCACTGGATGGGTCCTTCACCACCGACACC
GTCTTCCGCGTCACCGCCACCGGGGACGGCTTCACCCTGCGGGAGGTGCCGGTGGACCCGCCCCTGACCA
AGGTGTTCCCCGACGACGAATCGGACGACGAATCGGACGACGGGGAGGACGGCGACCCTGACTCCCGGAC
GTTCGTCGCGTACGGGGACGACGGCGACCTGGCGGGCTTCGTGGTCGTCTCGTACTCCGGCTGGAACCGC
CGGCTGACCGTCGAGGACATCGAGGTCGCCCCGGAGCACCGGGGGCACGGGGTCGGGCGCGCGTTGATGG
GGCTCGCGACGGAGTTCGCCCGCGAGCTGGGCGCCGGGCACCTCTGGCTGGAGGTCACCAACGTCAACGC
ACCGGCGATCCACGCGTACCGGCGGATGGGGTTCACCCTCTGCGGCCTGGACACCGCCCTGTACGACGGC
ACCGCCTCGGACGGCGAGCAGGCGCTCTACATGAGCATGCCCTGCCCCTAAGTCGAGTCATGTAATTAGT
TATGTCACGCTTACATTCACGCCCTCCCCCCACATCCGCTCTAACCGAAAAGGAAGGAGTTAGACAACCT
GAAGTCTAGGTCCCTATTTATTTTTTTATAGTTATGTTAGTATTAAGAACGTTATTTATATTTCAAATTT
TTCTTTTTTTTCTGTACAGACGCGTGTACGCATGTAACATTATACTGAAAACCTTGCTTGAGAAGGTTTT
GGGACGCTCGAAGGCTTTAATTTGCGGCCGTATGCGGTGTGAAATACCGCACAGATGCGTAAGGAGAAAA
TACCGCATCAGGCGCCATTCGCCATTCAGGCTGCGCAACTGTTGGGAAGGGCGATCGGTGCGGGCCTCTT
CGCTATTACGCCAGCTGGCGAAAGGGGGATGTGCTGCAAGGCGATTAAGTTGGGTAACGCCAGGGTTTTC
CCAGTCACGACGTTGTAAAACGACGGCCAGTGAATTCGAGCTCTGTCCACTTCACTCACCAGTAATAAGT
TGCCCAGTCACCATCCCTTATATACGCTGTGGCTACCGAGATGGCCGAACCCACTCCAAATATATGGGAT
ACTCAAACTGAAAGATGATGATGAGCTTATTATGGTAATGCTGTACGTACATTACCCCCGTGGCAAGAAA
CACGTACAACGCTACATTTCTCGTCGACGCTTTTTTTTTTCAAAATTTCTTTCATCGAAGAGCTTTGGAG
GGTCTCATAGCACATATAAGTTGTTATTGCTACACAATTTTGGTCAATTGAGTAGCTGTTGCAATAGGGA
CAAATCAAAAACACGTCAATAATACAGATATACAAAGTCTAGAACTAGTGGATCCCCCGGGCTGCAGGAA
TTCATGTCTAAAGGTGAAGAATTATTCACTGGTGTTGTCCCAATTTTGGTTGAATTAGATGGTGATGTTA
ATGGTCACAAATTTTCTGTCTCCGGTGAAGGTGAAGGTGATGCTACTTACGGTAAATTGACCTTAAAATT
TATTTGTACTACTGGTAAATTGCCGGTTCCATGGCCAACCTTAGTCACTACTTTCGGTTATGGTGTTCAA
TGTTTTGCTAGATACCCAGATCATATGAAACAACATGACTTTTTCAAGTCTGCCATGCCAGAAGGTTATG
TTCAAGAAAGAACTATTTTTTTCAAAGATGACGGTAACTACAAGACCAGAGCTGAAGTCAAGTTTGAAGG
TGATACCTTAGTTAATAGAATCGAATTAAAAGGTATTGATTTTAAAGAAGATGGTAACATTTTAGGTCAC
AAATTGGAATACAACTATAACTCTCACAATGTTTACATCATGGCTGACAAACAAAAGAATGGTATCAAAG
TTAACTTCAAAATTAGACACAACATTGAAGATGGTTCTGTTCAATTAGCTGACCATTATCAACAAAATAC
TCCAATTGGTGATGGTCCAGTCTTGTTACCAGACAACCATTACTTATCCACTCAATCTGCCTTATCCAAA
GATCCAAACGAAAAGAGAGACCACATGGTCTTGTTAGAATTTGTTACTGCTGCTGGTATTACCCATGGTA
TGGATGAATTGTACAAATAACTGCAGGTCGACCTCGAGAACACAACCCACAGCTACCACCATCAACAATA
TTTATATATATAACGTACACATAGAAATCACACAAACAGAGTATTTATTCTTAACTACATGAACTACCAT
CAGACCGTCTGGGCCACTATATAATGTGCCATTCATAAACGTGATCACTTTACGTAGCAGGCAACCCCAG
GTGAAAATTTTTCAGCGAGCTGCCAGATTGTCAGGTGAAAAACTGAAAAAAACTTCTGGGCGATGAGCTT
GTGGCGGGAAATTAAGTATATAAAGCAGTTAGTTTCTTCTGCTTCTTGTGGTTCTGGGTATTCTTGTAAT
ATTTGGAAGAATAGAAAATCAAGACTACTGCCTTTCTTTTCATATTATAGAGGAAGAAATACGCACGAAC
ACGATATAGAGGTAAAGGTACCCGGGGATCCTCTAGAGTCGACCTGCAGGCATGCAAGCTTGGCGTAATC
ATGGTCATAGCTGTTTCCTGTGTGAAATTGTTATCCGCTCACAATTCCACACAACATACGAGCCGGAAGC
ATAAAGTGTAAAGCCTGGGGTGCCTAATGAGTGAGCTAACTCACATTAATTGCGTTGCGCTCACTGCCCG
CTTTCCAGTCGGGAAACCTGTCGTGCCAGCTGCATTAATGAATCGGCCAACGCGCGGGGAGAGGCGGTTT
GCGTATTGGGCGCTCTTCCGCTTCCTCGCTCACTGACTCGCTGCGCTCGGTCGTTCGGCTGCGGCGAGCG
GTATCAGCTCACTCAAAGGCGGTAATACGGTTATCCACAGAATCAGGGGATAACGCAGGAAAGAACATGT
GAGCAAAAGGCCAGCAAAAGGCCAGGAACCGTAAAAAGGCCGCGTTGCTGGCGTTTTTCCATAGGCTCCG
CCCCCCTGACGAGCATCACAAAAATCGACGCTCAAGTCAGAGGTGGCGAAACCCGACAGGACTATAAAGA
TACCAGGCGTTTCCCCCTGGAAGCTCCCTCGTGCGCTCTCCTGTTCCGACCCTGCCGCTTACCGGATACC
TGTCCGCCTTTCTCCCTTCGGGAAGCGTGGCGCTTTCTCATAGCTCACGCTGTAGGTATCTCAGTTCGGT
GTAGGTCGTTCGCTCCAAGCTGGGCTGTGTGCACGAACCCCCCGTTCAGCCCGACCGCTGCGCCTTATCC
GGTAACTATCGTCTTGAGTCCAACCCGGTAAGACACGACTTATCGCCACTGGCAGCAGCCACTGGTAACA
GGATTAGCAGAGCGAGGTATGTAGGCGGTGCTACAGAGTTCTTGAAGTGGTGGCCTAACTACGGCTACAC
TAGAAGAACAGTATTTGGTATCTGCGCTCTGCTGAAGCCAGTTACCTTCGGAAAAAGAGTTGGTAGCTCT
TGATCCGGCAAACAAACCACCGCTGGTAGCGGTGGTTTTTTTGTTTGCAAGCAGCAGATTACGCGCAGAA
AAAAAGGATCTCAAGAAGATCCTTTGATCTTTTCTACGGGGTCTGACGCTCAGTGGAACGAAAACTCACG
TTAAGGGATTTTGGTCATGAGATTATCAAAAAGGATCTTCACCTAGATCCTTTTAAATTAAAAATGAAGT
TTTAAATCAATCTAAAGTATATATGAGTAAACTTGGTCTGACAGTTACCAATGCTTAATCAGTGAGGCAC
CTATCTCAGCGATCTGTCTATTTCGTTCATCCATAGTTGCCTGACTCCCCGTCGTGTAGATAACTACGAT
ACGGGAGGGCTTACCATCTGGCCCCAGTGCTGCAATGATACCGCGAGACCCACGCTCACCGGCTCCAGAT
TTATCAGCAATAAACCAGCCAGCCGGAAGGGCCGAGCGCAGAAGTGGTCCTGCAACTTTATCCGCCTCCA
TCCAGTCTATTAATTGTTGCCGGGAAGCTAGAGTAAGTAGTTCGCCAGTTAATAGTTTGCGCAACGTTGT
TGCCATTGCTACAGGCATCGTGGTGTCACGCTCGTCGTTTGGTATGGCTTCATTCAGCTCCGGTTCCCAA
CGATCAAGGCGAGTTACATGATCCCCCATGTTGTGCAAAAAAGCGGTTAGCTCCTTCGGTCCTCCGATCG
TTGTCAGAAGTAAGTTGGCCGCAGTGTTATCACTCATGGTTATGGCAGCACTGCATAATTCTCTTACTGT
CATGCCATCCGTAAGATGCTTTTCTGTGACTGGTGAGTACTCAACCAAGTCATTCTGAGAATAGTGTATG
CGGCGACCGAGTTGCTCTTGCCCGGCGTCAATACGGGATAATACCGCGCCACATAGCAGAACTTTAAAAG
TGCTCATCATTGGAAAACGTTCTTCGGGGCGAAAACTCTCAAGGATCTTACCGCTGTTGAGATCCAGTTC
GATGTAACCCACTCGTGCACCCAACTGATCTTCAGCATCTTTTACTTTCACCAGCGTTTCTGGGTGAGCA
AAAACAGGAAGGCAAAATGCCGCAAAAAAGGGAATAAGGGCGACACGGAAATGTTGAATACTCATACTCT
TCCTTTTTCAATATTATTGAAGCATTTATCAGGGTTATTGTCTCATGAGCGGATACATATTTGAATGTAT
TTAGAAAAATAAACAAATAGGGGTTCCGCGCACATTTCCCCGAAAAGTGCCACCTGACGTCGGGATCTCT
AATGATGCAATTTTTGTTTTGTACACTAAGATTCTATTTCGGAACTCTTACCCATGTCATTATTTACTTT
ATTTTCATTATTGTAATTTTTTAAGCTTTTATTATGAATTATTTAAATACAATTCTTTTTGATCATGTGA
CAGACATCACTGAAAGATGTGCTCTGCGTTATTAGTCAGATTGAAATATACATTTTCATGTAGATATGAT
GTTCTTACTTTAAATGTTGTTCCATTTGCTAGCTTAAATAGACGATATTATAAATTTAAGTATTCACTAA
AAATCTGACCCATTAATGTTAGAATTAGTATTATTTTTTGTGATATTACATTTTTATATTTTGGATTTCA
ACCAATGCTCTGCGATATGATTCAACAGAATAATATGTACAAGCTACTTTAATTCATATATACTAATAGA
TTCACAGATCCAGTACGACTGCAAGAATTTACGTTTTGTTTGAAATGGTAGTAGCTACACTAAATTAACA
ATGATCGATTAATCCACATCCACAGTGTGTAATCATCCTAATGAAAACAAGAATAACTACAAAAATGAAT
ATAAACTTTTTGCATGTTAGTCTGACGTCTAAGAAACCATTATTATCATGACATTAACCTATAAAAATAG
GCGTATCACGAGGCCCTTTCGTC
Features (pLannotate 1.2.2; 17 found; start..end, strand, type, name):
    137..186     +  misc_feature   bom (fragment): basis of mobility region from pBR322
    188..585     +  promoter       TEF1 promoter: S. cerevisiae TEF1; promoter for EF-1α
    605..1169    +  CDS            NrsR (fragment): nourseothricin acetyltransferase; Streptomyces noursei nat1; confers resistance to nourseothricin
   1178..1425    +  terminator     CYC1 terminator: S. cerevisiae CYC1; transcription terminator for CYC1
   1431..1482    +  misc_feature   bom (fragment): basis of mobility region from pBR322
   1488..1645    -  CDS            lacZα (fragment): LacZα fragment of β-galactosidase; lacZ fragment
   1998..2033    +  misc_feature   MCS (fragment): pBluescript multiple cloning site
   2034..2747    +  CDS            GFPmut3: GFPmut3 is a basic (constitutively fluorescent) green fluorescent protein published in 1996, derived from Aequorea victoria. It is reported to be a very rapidly-maturing weak dimer.
   3167..3211    +  misc_feature   MCS (fragment): pUC18/19 multiple cloning site
   3248..3264    -  protein_bind   lac operator: The lac repressor binds to the lac operator to inhibit transcription in E. coli. This inhibition can be relieved by adding lactose or isopropyl-β-D-thiogalactopyranoside (IPTG). lac repressor encoded by lacI
   3272..3302    -  promoter       lac promoter: promoter for the E. coli lac operon
   3317..3338    -  protein_bind   CAP binding site: CAP binding activates transcription in the presence of cAMP. E. coli catabolite activator protein
   3351..3443    -  CDS            lacI (fragment): lac repressor; lacI; The lac repressor binds to the lac operator to inhibit transcription in E. coli. This inhibition can be relieved by adding lactose or isopropyl-β-D-thiogalactopyranoside (IPTG).
   3626..4214    -  rep_origin     ori: high-copy-number ColE1/pMB1/pBR322/pUC origin of replication
   4385..5245    -  CDS            AmpR: β-lactamase; bla; confers resistance to ampicillin, carbenicillin, and related antibiotics
   5246..5350    -  promoter       AmpR promoter: bla
   6043..35      +  CDS            rop (fragment) (across the origin): Rop protein, which maintains plasmids at low copy number; rop
