[The description below was written by a language model from this plasmid's Addgene catalogue record and pLannotate feature annotations shown in this document.]
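Description:
pCN-EGD2-GFP is a 6,043 bp Candida glabrata expression plasmid built on the pBM16 backbone and designed as an E. coli–yeast shuttle vector. In bacteria it is maintained at high copy through a ColE1/pUC-type origin and selected with ampicillin via the bla gene and its native promoter. Selection in yeast relies on a nourseothricin (NAT) resistance cassette in which the Streptomyces noursei nat1 acetyltransferase coding sequence is driven by the S. cerevisiae TEF1 promoter and terminated by the CYC1 terminator. Because this is a drug marker, no auxotrophic host strain is needed. The feature table does not annotate any yeast centromere or autonomous replication sequence, so the record does not show how the plasmid is maintained in C. glabrata. The remaining annotations (lacZα, lac promoter/operator, lacI, rop and bom fragments) are leftovers from pBluescript/pUC/pBR322-derived cloning vectors.

The payload is a yeast-enhanced GFP (yeGFP, about 717 bp, annotated as GFPmut3, a fast-maturing Aequorea victoria derivative) cloned between preserved EcoRI and SalI sites and flanked by polylinker fragments. It is expressed from the EGD2 promoter, which presumably lies in the unannotated region upstream of the GFP coding sequence. A terminator follows GFP but is not identified in the record. The whole EGD2 promoter–GFP–terminator fragment was moved as a SacI/Acc65I piece from the related plasmid pCU-EGD2-GFP. The construct belongs to a set of C. glabrata expression plasmids, where GFP reports EGD2 promoter activity; the retained sites would in principle allow GFP to be swapped for another gene. The depositor notes a single-nucleotide insertion, relative to the reference sequence, that is reported not to affect function.
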