Addgene plasmid #45318: pCN-EGD2-GFP
Depositing lab: Brendan Cormack. Depositing organization: Johns Hopkins University and School of Medicine. Publication: Expression plasmids for use in Candida glabrata. Zordan RE, Ren Y, Pan SJ, Rotondo G, De Las Penas A, Iluore J, Cormack BP. G3 (Bethesda). 2013 Oct 3;3(10):1675-86. doi: 10.1534/g3.113.006908. PubMed 23934995.
Backbone
  Vector backbone: pBM16
  Total vector size (bp): 6043
  Modifications to backbone: SacI/Acc65I digest used to move EGD2pr-GFP-terminator fragment from pCU-EGD2-GFP to the pBM16 backbone.
  Vector type: C. glabrata expression
  Selectable markers: nourseothricin (NAT)
Growth in bacteria
  Bacterial resistance: Ampicillin, 100 μg/mL
  Growth temperature: 37°C
  Growth strain: DH10B
  Copy number: High Copy
Gene/Insert
  Gene/Insert name: yeGFP (alt name: GFP)
  Species: Synthetic
  Insert size (bp): 717
  Promoter: EGD2
  Cloning method: Restriction Enzyme; 5′ cloning site EcoRI (not destroyed); 3′ cloning site SalI (not destroyed)
  Sequencing primers: 5′ M13F
Terms and licenses: Academic/Nonprofit Terms; Industry Terms: Not Available to Industry
Depositor comments: Please note that Addgene's sequencing results found a single nucleotide insertion between bp# 427 and 428 when compared to the full plasmid sequence. According to the depositing laboratory, this insertion has no effect on the function of the plasmid.
How to cite: pCN-EGD2-GFP was a gift from Brendan Cormack (Addgene plasmid # 45318 ; http://n2t.net/addgene:45318 ; RRID:Addgene_45318)
