>Addgene plasmid #45318 | pCN-EGD2-GFP | addgene partial sequence | sequence record 64716 | CYC-1
GGGCAGGGCATGCTCATGTAGAGCGCCTGCTCGCCGTCCGAGGCGGTGCCGTCGTACAGGGCGGTGTCCA
GGCCGCAGAGGGTGAACCCCATCCGCCGGTACGCGTGGATCGCCGGTGCGTTGACGTTGGTGACCTCCAG
CCAGAGGTGCCCGGCGCCCAGCTCGCGGGCGAACTCCGTCGCGAGCCCCATCAACGCGCGCCCGACCCCG
TGCCCCCGGTGCTCCGGGGCGACCTCGATGTCCTCGACGGTCAGCCGGCGGTTCCAGCCGGAGTACGAGA
CGACCACGAAGCCCGCCAGGTCGCCGTCGTCCCCGTACGCGACGAACGTCCGGGAGTCAGGGTCGCCGTC
CTCCCCGTCGTCCGATTCGTCGTCCGATTCGTCGTCGGGGAACACCTTGGTCAGGGGCGGGTCCACCGGC
ACCTCCCGCAGGGTGAAGCCGTCCCCGGTGGCGGTGACGCGGAAGACGGTGTCGGTGGTGAAGGACCCAT
CCAGTGCCTCGATGGCCTCGGCGTCCCCCGGGACACTGGTGCGGTATCGGTAAGCCGTGTCGTCAAGAGT
GGTGCCCATTTTAGATCCAAAACTTAGATTAGATTGCTATGCTTTCTTTCTAATGAGCAAGAAGTAAAAA
AAGTTGTAATAGAACAAGAAAAATGAAACTGAAACTTGAGAAATTGAAGACCGTTTATTAACTTAAATAT
CAATGGGAGGTCATCGAAAGAGAAAAAAATCAAAAAAAAAATTTTCAAGAAAAAGAAACGTGATAAAAAT
TTTTATTGCCTTTTTCGACGAAGAAAAAGAAACGAGGCGGTCTCTTTTTTCTTTTCCAAACCTTTAGTAC
GGGTAATTAACGACACCCTAGAGGAAGAAAGAGGGGAAATTTAGTATGCTGTGCTTGGGTGTTTTGAA
