>Addgene plasmid #45318 | pCN-EGD2-GFP | addgene partial sequence | sequence record 67435 | pBluescriptSK
ATTATTCACTGGTGTTGTCCCAATTTTGGTTGAATTAGATGGTGATGTTAATGGTCACAAATTTTCTGTC
TCCGGTGAAGGTGAAGGTGATGCTACTTACGGTAAATTGACCTTAAAATTTATTTGTACTACTGGTAAAT
TGCCGGTTCCATGGCCAACCTTAGTCACTACTTTCGGTTATGGTGTTCAATGTTTTGCTAGATACCCAGA
TCATATGAAACAACATGACTTTTTCAAGTCTGCCATGCCAGAAGGTTATGTTCAAGAAAGAACTATTTTT
TTCAAAGATGACGGTAACTACAAGACCAGAGCTGAAGTCAAGTTTGAAGGTGATACCTTAGTTAATAGAA
TCGAATTAAAAGGTATTGATTTTAAAGAAGATGGTAACATTTTAGGTCACAAATTGGAATACAACTATAA
CTCTCACAATGTTTACATCATGGCTGACAAACAAAAGAATGGTATCAAAGTTAACTTCAAAATTAGACAC
AACATTGAAGATGGTTCTGTTCAATTAGCTGACCATTATCAACAAAATACTCCAATTGGTGATGGTCCAG
TCTTGTTACCAGACAACCATTACTTATCCACTCAATCTGCCTTATCCAAAGATCCAAACGAAAAGAGAGA
CCACATGGTCTTGTTAGAATTTGTTACTGCTGCTGGTATTACCCATGGTATGGATGAATTGTACAAATAA
CTGCAGGTCGACCTCGAGAACACAACCCACAGCTACCACCATCAACAATATTTATATATATAACGTACAC
ATAGAAATCACACAAACAGAGTATTTATTCTTAACTACATGAACTACCATCAGACCGTCTGGGCCACTAT
ATAATGTGCCATTCATAAACGTGATCACTTTACGTAGCAGGCAACCCC
